>Addgene plasmid #19027 | GST-Pin1 | addgene full sequence | sequence record 199731 | Addgene NGS Result
TGGTATGGCTGTGCAGGTCGTAAATCACTGCATAATTCGTGTCGCTCAAGGCGCACTCCCGTTCTGGATA
ATGTTTTTTGCGCCGACATCATAACGGTTCTGGCAAATATTCTGAAATGAGCTGTTGACAATTAATCATC
GGCTCGTATAATGTGTGGAATTGTGAGCGGATAACAATTTCACACAGGAAACAGTATTCATGTCCCCTAT
ACTAGGTTATTGGAAAATTAAGGGCCTTGTGCAACCCACTCGACTTCTTTTGGAATATCTTGAAGAAAAA
TATGAAGAGCATTTGTATGAGCGCGATGAAGGTGATAAATGGCGAAACAAAAAGTTTGAATTGGGTTTGG
AGTTTCCCAATCTTCCTTATTATATTGATGGTGATGTTAAATTAACACAGTCTATGGCCATCATACGTTA
TATAGCTGACAAGCACAACATGTTGGGTGGTTGTCCAAAAGAGCGTGCAGAGATTTCAATGCTTGAAGGA
GCGGTTTTGGATATTAGATACGGTGTTTCGAGAATTGCATATAGTAAAGACTTTGAAACTCTCAAAGTTG
ATTTTCTTAGCAAGCTACCTGAAATGCTGAAAATGTTCGAAGATCGTTTATGTCATAAAACATATTTAAA
TGGTGATCATGTAACCCATCCTGACTTCATGTTGTATGACGCTCTTGATGTTGTTTTATACATGGACCCA
ATGTGCCTGGATGCGTTCCCAAAATTAGTTTGTTTTAAAAAACGTATTGAAGCTATCCCACAAATTGATA
AGTACTTGAAATCCAGCAAGTATATAGCATGGCCTTTGCAGGGCTGGCAAGCCACGTTTGGTGGTGGCGA
CCATCCTCCAAAATCGGATCTGGTTCCGCGTGGATCCCCGGGAATTTCCGGTGGTGGTGGTGGAATTCTA
GACTCCATGAATTCGGCACGAGGGAAGATGGCGGACGAGGAGAAGCTGCCGCCCGGCTGGGAGAAGCGCA
TGAGCCGCAGCTCAGGCCGAGTGTACTACTTCAACCACATCACTAACGCCAGCCAGTGGGAGCGGCCCAG
CGGCAACAGCAGCAGTGGTGGCAAAAACGGGCAGGGGGAGCCTGCCAGGGTCCGCTGCTCGCACCTGCTG
GTGAAGCACAGCCAGTCACGGCGGCCCTCGTCCTGGCGGCAGGAGAAGATCACCCGGACCAAGGAGGAGG
CCCTGGAGCTGATCAACGGCTACATCCAGAAGATCAAGTCGGGAGAGGAGGACTTTGAGTCTCTGGCCTC
ACAGTTCAGCGACTGCAGCTCAGCCAAGGCCAGGGGAGACCTGGGTGCCTTCAGCAGAGGTCAGATGCAG
AAGCCATTTGAAGACGCCTCGTTTGCGCTGCGGACGGGGGAGATGAGCGGGCCCGTGTTCACGGATTCCG
GCATCCACATCATCCTCCGCACTGAGTGAGGGTGGGGAGCCCAGGCCTGGCCTCGGGGCAGGGCAGGGCG
GCTAGGCCGGCCAGCTCCCCCTTGCCCGCCAGCCAGTGGCCGAACCCCCCACTCCCTGCCACCGTCACAC
AGTATTTATTGTTCCCACAATGGCTGGGAGGGGGCCCTTCCAGATTGGGGGCCCTGGGGTCCCCACTCCC
TGTCCATCCCCAGTTGGGGCTGCGACCGCCAGATTCTCCCTTAAGGAATTGACTTCAGCAGGGGTGGGAG
GCTCCCAGACCCAGGGCAGTGTGGTGGGAGGGGTGTTCCAAAGAGAAGGCCTGGTCAGCAGAGCCGCCCC
GTGTCCCCCCAGGTGCTGGAGGCAGACTCGAGGGCCGAATTGTTTCTAGTTAGGCCACGCTCCTCTGTTC
AGTCGCAAAGGTGAACACTCATGCGGCCCAGCCATGGGCCCTCTGAGCAACTGTGCAGCACCCTTTCACC
CCCAATTAAACCCAGAACCACTAAAAAAAAAAAAAAAAAACTCGAGGGGGGGCCCGGTACCCAATTCGCC
CTATAGTGAGTCGTATTACAATTCACTGGCCGTCGTTTTACAACGTCGTGACTGGGAAAACCCTGATCTA
TGAATCGTAGATACTGAAAAACCCCGCAAGTTCACTTCAACTGTGCATCGTGCACCATCTCAATTTCTTT
CATTTATACATCGTTTTGCCTTCTTTTATGTAACTATACTCCTCTAAGTTTCAATCTTGGCCATGTAACC
TCTGATCTATAGAATTTTTTAAATGACTAGAATTAATGCCCATCTTTTTTTTGGACCTAAATTCTTCATG
AAAATATATTACGAGGGCTTATTCAGAAGCTACAACAACAATTGCATTCATTTTATGTTTCAGGTTCAGG
GGGAGGTGTGGGAGGTTTTTTAAAGCAAGTAAAACCTCTACAAATGTGGTATGGCTGATTATGATCCTGC
AAGCCTCGTCGTCCTGGCCGGACCACGCTATCTGTGCAAGGTCCCCGGCCCCGGACGCGCGCTCCATGAG
CAGAGCGCCCGCCGCCGAGGCGAAGACTCGGGCGGCGCCCTGCCCGTCCCACCAGGTCAACAGGCGGTAA
CCGGCCTCTTCATCGGGAATGCGCGCGACCTTCAGCATCGCCGGCATGTCCCCCTGGCGGACGGGAAGTA
TCCAGCTCGACCAAGCTTAATTCATCGTGACTGACTGACGATCTGCCTCGCGCGTTTCGGTGATGACGGT
GAAAACCTCTGACACATGCAGCTCCCGGAGACGGTCACAGCTTGTCTGTAAGCGGATGCCGGGAGCAGAC
AAGCCCGTCAGGGCGCGTCAGCGGGTGTTGGCGGGTGTCGGGGCGCAGCCATGACCCAGTCACGTAGCGA
TAGCGGAGTGTATAATTCTTGAAGACGAAAGGGCCTCGTGATACGCCTATTTTTATAGGTTAATGTCATG
ATAATAATGGTTTCTTAGACGTCAGGTGGCACTTTTCGGGGAAATGTGCGCGGAACCCCTATTTGTTTAT
TTTTCTAAATACATTCAAATATGTATCCGCTCATGAGACAATAACCCTGATAAATGCTTCAATAATATTG
AAAAAGGAAGAGTATGAGTATTCAACATTTCCGTGTCGCCCTTATTCCCTTTTTTGCGGCATTTTGCCTT
CCTGTTTTTGCTCACCCAGAAACGCTGGTGAAAGTAAAAGATGCTGAAGATCAGTTGGGTGCACGAGTGG
GTTACATCGAACTGGATCTCAACAGCGGTAAGATCCTTGAGAGTTTTCGCCCCGAAGAACGTTTTCCAAT
GATGAGCACTTTTAAAGTTCTGCTATGTGGCGCGGTATTATCCCGTGTTGACGCCGGGCAAGAGCAACTC
GGTCGCCGCATACACTATTCTCAGAATGACTTGGTTGAGTACTCACCAGTCACAGAAAAGCATCTTACGG
ATGGCATGACAGTAAGAGAATTATGCAGTGCTGCCATAACCATGAGTGATAACACTGCGGCCAACTTACT
TCTGACAACGATCGGAGGACCGAAGGAGCTAACCGCTTTTTTGCACAACATGGGGGATCATGTAACTCGC
CTTGATCGTTGGGAACCGGAGCTGAATGAAGCCATACCAAACGACGAGCGTGACACCACGATGCCTGCAG
CAATGGCAACAACGTTGCGCAAACTATTAACTGGCGAACTACTTACTCTAGCTTCCCGGCAACAATTAAT
AGACTGGATGGAGGCGGATAAAGTTGCAGGACCACTTCTGCGCTCGGCCCTTCCGGCTGGCTGGTTTATT
GCTGATAAATCTGGAGCCGGTGAGCGTGGGTCTCGCGGTATCATTGCAGCACTGGGGCCAGATGGTAAGC
CCTCCCGTATCGTAGTTATCTACACGACGGGGAGTCAGGCAACTATGGATGAACGAAATAGACAGATCGC
TGAGATAGGTGCCTCACTGATTAAGCATTGGTAACTGTCAGACCAAGTTTACTCATATATACTTTAGATT
GATTTAAAACTTCATTTTTAATTTAAAAGGATCTAGGTGAAGATCCTTTTTGATAATCTCATGACCAAAA
TCCCTTAACGTGAGTTTTCGTTCCACTGAGCGTCAGACCCCGTAGAAAAGATCAAAGGATCTTCTTGAGA
TCCTTTTTTTCTGCGCGTAATCTGCTGCTTGCAAACAAAAAAACCACCGCTACCAGCGGTGGTTTGTTTG
CCGGATCAAGAGCTACCAACTCTTTTTCCGAAGGTAACTGGCTTCAGCAGAGCGCAGATACCAAATACTG
TCCTTCTAGTGTAGCCGTAGTTAGGCCACCACTTCAAGAACTCTGTAGCACCGCCTACATACCTCGCTCT
GCTAATCCTGTTACCAGTGGCTGCTGCCAGTGGCGATAAGTCGTGTCTTACCGGGTTGGACTCAAGACGA
TAGTTACCGGATAAGGCGCAGCGGTCGGGCTGAACGGGGGGTTCGTGCACACAGCCCAGCTTGGAGCGAA
CGACCTACACCGAACTGAGATACCTACAGCGTGAGCTATGAGAAAGCGCCACGCTTCCCGAAGGGAGAAA
GGCGGACAGGTATCCGGTAAGCGGCAGGGTCGGAACAGGAGAGCGCACGAGGGAGCTTCCAGGGGGAAAC
GCCTGGTATCTTTATAGTCCTGTCGGGTTTCGCCACCTCTGACTTGAGCGTCGATTTTTGTGATGCTCGT
CAGGGGGGCGGAGCCTATGGAAAAACGCCAGCAACGCGGCCTTTTTACGGTTCCTGGCCTTTTGCTGGCC
TTTTGCTCACATGTTCTTTCCTGCGTTATCCCCTGATTCTGTGGATAACCGTATTACCGCCTTTGAGTGA
GCTGATACCGCTCGCCGCAGCCGAACGACCGAGCGCAGCGAGTCAGTGAGCGAGGAAGCGGAAGAGCGCC
TGATGCGGTATTTTCTCCTTACGCATCTGTGCGGTATTTCACACCGCATAAATTCCGACACCATCGAATG
GCGCAAAACCTTTCGCGGTATGGCATGATAGCGCCCGGAAGAGAGTCAATTCAGGGTGGTGAATGTGAAA
CCAGTAACGTTATACGATGTCGCAGAGTATGCCGGTGTCTCTTATCAGACCGTTTCCCGCGTGGTGAACC
AGGCCAGCCACGTTTCTGCGAAAACGCGGGAAAAAGTGGAAGCGGCGATGGCGGAGCTGAATTACATTCC
CAACCGCGTGGCACAACAACTGGCGGGCAAACAGTCGTTGCTGATTGGCGTTGCCACCTCCAGTCTGGCC
CTGCACGCGCCGTCGCAAATTGTCGCGGCGATTAAATCTCGCGCCGATCAACTGGGTGCCAGCGTGGTGG
TGTCGATGGTAGAACGAAGCGGCGTCGAAGCCTGTAAAGCGGCGGTGCACAATCTTCTCGCGCAACGCGT
CAGTGGGCTGATCATTAACTATCCGCTGGATGACCAGGATGCCATTGCTGTGGAAGCTGCCTGCACTAAT
GTTCCGGCGTTATTTCTTGATGTCTCTGACCAGACACCCATCAACAGTATTATTTTCTCCCATGAAGACG
GTACGCGACTGGGCGTGGAGCATCTGGTCGCATTGGGTCACCAGCAAATCGCGCTGTTAGCGGGCCCATT
AAGTTCTGTCTCGGCGCGTCTGCGTCTGGCTGGCTGGCATAAATATCTCACTCGCAATCAAATTCAGCCG
ATAGCGGAACGGGAAGGCGACTGGAGTGCCATGTCCGGTTTTCAACAAACCATGCAAATGCTGAATGAGG
GCATCGTTCCCACTGCGATGCTGGTTGCCAACGATCAGATGGCGCTGGGCGCAATGCGCGCCATTACCGA
GTCCGGGCTGCGCGTTGGTGCGGATATCTCGGTAGTGGGATACGACGATACCGAAGACAGCTCATGTTAT
ATCCCGCCGTTAACCACCATCAAACAGGATTTTCGCCTGCTGGGGCAAACCAGCGTGGACCGCTTGCTGC
AACTCTCTCAGGGCCAGGCGGTGAAGGGCAATCAGCTGTTGCCCGTCTCACTGGTGAAAAGAAAAACCAC
CCTGGCGCCCAATACGCAAACCGCCTCTCCCCGCGCGTTGGCCGATTCATTAATGCAGCTGGCACGACAG
GTTTCCCGACTGGAAAGCGGGCAGTGAGCGCAACGCAATTAATGTAAGTTAGCTCACTCATTAGGCACCC
CAGGCTTTACACTTTATGCTTCCGGCTCGTATGTTGTGTGGAATTGTGAGCGGATAACAATTTCACACAG
GAAACAGCTATGACCATGATTACGGATTCACTGGCCGTCGTTTTACAACGTCGTGACTGGGAAAACCCTG
GCGTTACCCAACTTAATCGCCTTGCAGCACATCCCCCTTTCGCCAGCTGGCGTAATAGCGAAGAGGCCCG
CACCGATCGCCCTTCCCAACAGTTGCGCAGCCTGAATGGCGAATGGCGCTTTGCCTGGTTTCCGGCACCA
GAAGCGGTGCCGGAAAGCTGGCTGGAGTGCGATCTTCCTGAGGCCGATACTGTCGTCGTCCCCTCAAACT
GGCAGATGCACGGTTACGATGCGCCCATCTACACCAACGTGACCTATCCCATTACGGTCAATCCGCCGTT
TGTTCCCACGGAGAATCCGACGGGTTGTTACTCGCTCACATTTAATGTTGATGAAAGCTGGCTACAGGAA
GGCCAGACGCGAATTATTTTTGATGGCGTTGGAATTAGCTTATCGACTGCACGGTGCACCAATGCTTCTG
GCGTCAGGCAGCCATCGGAAGCTG
Features (pLannotate 1.2.2; 22 found; start..end, strand, type, name):
    125..153     +  promoter       tac promoter: strong E. coli promoter; hybrid between the trp and lac UV5 promoters
    161..177     +  protein_bind   lac operator: The lac repressor binds to the lac operator to inhibit transcription in E. coli. This inhibition can be relieved by adding lactose or isopropyl-β-D-thiogalactopyranoside (IPTG). lac repressor encoded by lacI
    200..853     +  CDS            GST26_SCHJA: Experimental evidence at protein level: Swiss-Prot protein existence level 1. GST isoenzymes appear to play a central role in the parasite detoxification system. Other functions are also suspected including a role in increasing the solubility of haematin in the parasite gut. From Schistosoma japonicum (Blood fluke).
    938..1426    +  CDS            PIN1: PIN1_HUMAN - Experimental evidence at protein level: Swiss-Prot protein existence level 1. Peptidyl-prolyl cis/trans isomerase (PPIase) that binds to and isomerizes specific phosphorylated Ser/Thr-Pro (pSer/Thr-Pro) motifs (PubMed:21497122, PubMed:23623683, PubMed:29686383). By inducing conformational changes in a subset of phosphorylated proteins, acts as a molecular switch in multiple cellular processes (PubMed:21497122, PubMed:22033920, PubMed:23623683). Displays a preference for acidic residues located N-terminally to the proline bond to be isomerized. Regulates mitosis presumably by inter
   1931..1951    +  misc_feature   MCS (fragment): pBluescript multiple cloning site
   1960..1978    -  promoter       T7 promoter: promoter for bacteriophage T7 RNA polymerase
   1981..2025    +  CDS            lacZα (fragment): LacZα fragment of β-galactosidase; lacZ fragment
   2293..2376    -  CDS            large T antigen (fragment): large T antigen from SV40 (simian virus 40)
   2370..2600    -  CDS            str (fragment): STR_KLEPN - Protein inferred from homology: Swiss-Prot protein existence level 3. The aminoglycoside phosphotransferases achieve inactivation of their antibiotic substrates by phosphorylation. From Klebsiella pneumoniae.
   2633..2672    +  CDS            rop (fragment): Rop protein, which maintains plasmids at low copy number; rop
   2774..2814    +  misc_feature   bom (fragment): basis of mobility region from pBR322
   2919..3023    +  promoter       AmpR promoter: bla
   3024..3884    +  CDS            AmpR: β-lactamase; bla; confers resistance to ampicillin, carbenicillin, and related antibiotics
   4055..4643    +  rep_origin     ori: high-copy-number ColE1/pMB1/pBR322/pUC origin of replication
   4829..4880    -  misc_feature   bom (fragment): basis of mobility region from pBR322
   4887..4964    +  promoter       lacI promoter: lacI
   4965..6047    +  CDS            lacI: lac repressor; lacI; The lac repressor binds to the lac operator to inhibit transcription in E. coli. This inhibition can be relieved by adding lactose or isopropyl-β-D-thiogalactopyranoside (IPTG).
   6060..6081    +  protein_bind   CAP binding site: CAP binding activates transcription in the presence of cAMP. E. coli catabolite activator protein
   6096..6126    +  promoter       lac promoter: promoter for the E. coli lac operon
   6134..6150    +  protein_bind   lac operator: The lac repressor binds to the lac operator to inhibit transcription in E. coli. This inhibition can be relieved by adding lactose or isopropyl-β-D-thiogalactopyranoside (IPTG). lac repressor encoded by lacI
   6170..6343    +  CDS            lacZα: LacZα fragment of β-galactosidase; lacZ fragment
   6607..49      -  CDS            yciV (fragment) (across the origin): RNAAM_ECOLI - Also known as trpH From Escherichia coli (strain K12).
