[The description below was written by a language model from this plasmid's Addgene catalogue record and pLannotate feature annotations shown in this document.]
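Description:
GST-Pin1 is a bacterial expression plasmid for producing human PIN1 as a fusion to glutathione S-transferase in E. coli. The catalogue lists the backbone as unknown, but the annotated features show a typical tac-driven GST fusion layout. A tac promoter with an adjacent lac operator sits upstream of the Schistosoma japonicum GST coding sequence, which is followed after a short linker region by the PIN1 open reading frame (about 490 bp). GST is therefore at the N-terminus of the fusion. The plasmid carries its own lacI gene with its promoter, so the lac repressor keeps the tac promoter off until IPTG is added. Propagation relies on a high-copy ColE1/pMB1-type origin, and selection is by ampicillin through the bla (AmpR) gene.

The sequenced plasmid is 6,674 nt, and the region downstream of the insert contains several short annotated fragments. These include pieces of a pBluescript multiple cloning site, a T7 promoter, lacZα, SV40 large T antigen, a streptomycin phosphotransferase gene, rop and bom. They appear to be remnants of earlier cloning steps or vector ancestry, and the record assigns them no function. A lac promoter/operator and lacZα segment after lacI is also present.

PIN1 is a peptidyl-prolyl cis/trans isomerase that recognises and isomerises phosphorylated Ser/Thr-Pro motifs and is implicated in mitotic regulation. The associated publication concerns phosphorylation-dependent proline isomerisation. The GST tag allows affinity purification on glutathione resin, and a fusion of this kind would suit enzymatic assays or pull-down of phosphoprotein binding partners, though the record does not specify particular applications.
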