Addgene plasmid #19027: GST-Pin1
Depositing lab: Michael Yaffe. Depositing organization: Massachusetts Institute of Technology. Publication: Sequence-specific and phosphorylation-dependent proline isomerization: a potential mitotic regulatory mechanism. Yaffe MB, Schutkowski M, Shen M, Zhou XZ, Stukenberg PT, Rahfeld JU, Xu J, Kuang J, Kirschner MW, Fischer G, Cantley LC, Lu KP. Science. 1997 Dec 12. 278(5345):1957-60. 10.1126/science.278.5345.1957 PubMed 9395400.
Backbone
  Vector backbone: unknown
  Vector type: Bacterial Expression
Growth in bacteria
  Bacterial resistance: Ampicillin, 100 μg/mL
  Growth temperature: 37°C
  Growth strain: DH5alpha
  Copy number: High Copy
Gene/Insert
  Gene/Insert name: Pin1
  Species: H. sapiens (human)
  Insert size (bp): 491
  Entrez Gene: PIN1 (a.k.a. DOD, UBL5)
  Tag / fusion protein: GST
  Cloning method: Restriction Enzyme
  Sequencing primers: 5′ unknown
Terms and licenses: Academic/Nonprofit Terms; Industry Terms: Not Available to Industry
How to cite: GST-Pin1 was a gift from Michael Yaffe (Addgene plasmid # 19027 ; http://n2t.net/addgene:19027 ; RRID:Addgene_19027)
