>Addgene plasmid #19027 | GST-Pin1 | addgene partial sequence | sequence record 24863 | pGEX5
CATCTCAATCGGATCTGGTTCCGCGTGGATCCCCGGGAATTTCCGGTGGTGGTGGTGGAATTCTAGACTC
CATGAATTCGGCACGAGGGAAGATGGCGGACGAGGAGAAGCTGCCGCCCGGCTGGGAGAAGCGCATGAGC
CGCAGCTCAGGCCGAGTGTACTACTTCAACCACATCACTAACGCCAGCCAGTGGGAGCGGCCCAGCGGCA
ACAGCAGCAGTGGTGGCAAAAACGGGCAGGGGGAGCCTGCCAGGGTCCGCTGCTCGCACCTGCTGGTGAA
GCACAGCCAGTCACGGCGGCCCTCGTCCTGGCGGCAGGAGAAGATCACCCGGACCAAGGAGGAGGCCCTG
GAGCTGATCAACGGCTACATCCAGAAGATCAAGTCGGGAGAGGAGGACTTTGAGTCTCTGGCCTCACAGT
TCAGCGACTGCAGCTCAGCCAAGGCCAGGGGAGACCTGGGTGCCTTCAGCAGAGGTCAGATGCAGAAGCC
ATTTGAAGACGCCTCGTTTGCGCTGCGGACGGGGGAGATGAGCGGGCCCGTGTTCACGGATTCCGGCATC
CACATCATCCTCCGCACTGAGTGAGGGTGGGGAGCCCAGGCCTGGCCTCGGGGCAGGGCAGGGCGGCTAG
GCCGGCCAGCTCCCCCTTGCCCGCCAGCCAGTGGCCGAACCCCCCACTCCCTGCCACCGTCACACAGTAT
TTATTGTTCCCACAATGGCTGGGAGGGGGCCTTTCCAGATTGGGGGCCCTGGGGTCCCCCTGTCCCTGTC
CATNCCCANTNGGGGCTGCGACCCCAAAATNTCCTTNA
